Features (pLannotate 1.2.2; 36 found; start..end, strand, type, name):
      1..380     +  enhancer       CMV enhancer: human cytomegalovirus immediate early enhancer
    382..505     +  promoter       chicken β-actin promoter (fragment): contains a 21-bp deletion relative to the standard chicken β-actin promoter
    548..571     +  promoter       chicken β-actin promoter (fragment): No description available
    578..599     +  promoter       chicken β-actin promoter (fragment): contains a 21-bp deletion relative to the standard chicken β-actin promoter
    717..738     -  promoter       chicken β-actin promoter (fragment): No description available
    742..764     -  promoter       chicken β-actin promoter (fragment): No description available
    806..983     +  promoter       chicken β-actin promoter (fragment): No description available
    984..1999    +  intron         chimeric intron: chimera between introns from chicken β-actin and rabbit β-globin
   2055..2073    -  misc_feature   MCS (fragment): pBluescript multiple cloning site
   2105..2821    +  CDS            EGFP: EGFP is a basic (constitutively fluorescent) green fluorescent protein published in 1996, derived from Aequorea victoria. It is reported to be a rapidly-maturing weak dimer with moderate acid sensitivity.
   2834..5743    +  CDS            MYO19: MYO19_HUMAN - Also known as MYOHD1 From Homo sapiens (Human).
   5756..5821    +  CDS            3xFLAG: three tandem FLAG® epitope tags, followed by an enterokinase cleavage site
   5846..5865    +  CDS            TEV site (fragment): tobacco etch virus (TEV) protease recognition and cleavage site
   5870..5914    +  CDS            AviTag™: peptide tag that allows for enzymatic biotinylation
   5929..6153    +  polyA_signal   bGH poly(A) signal: bovine growth hormone polyadenylation signal
   6238..6355    -  misc_feature   cPPT/CTS: central polypurine tract and central termination sequence of HIV-1
   6401..6434    -  protein_bind   loxP: Cre-mediated recombination occurs in the 8-bp core sequence (GCATACAT). Cre recombinase
   6691..6709    -  promoter       T3 promoter: promoter for bacteriophage T3 RNA polymerase
   6752..6774    -  protein_bind   lac operator (fragment): The lac repressor binds to the lac operator to inhibit transcription in E. coli. This inhibition can be relieved by adding lactose or isopropyl-β-D-thiogalactopyranoside (IPTG). lac repressor encoded by lacI
   6778..6808    -  promoter       lac promoter: promoter for the E. coli lac operon
   6823..6844    -  protein_bind   CAP binding site: CAP binding activates transcription in the presence of cAMP. E. coli catabolite activator protein
   6857..6949    -  CDS            lacI (fragment): lac repressor; lacI; The lac repressor binds to the lac operator to inhibit transcription in E. coli. This inhibition can be relieved by adding lactose or isopropyl-β-D-thiogalactopyranoside (IPTG).
   7132..7720    -  rep_origin     ori: high-copy-number ColE1/pMB1/pBR322/pUC origin of replication
   7891..8751    -  CDS            AmpR: β-lactamase; bla; confers resistance to ampicillin, carbenicillin, and related antibiotics
   8752..8856    -  promoter       AmpR promoter: bla
   8909..9337    -  rep_origin     f1 ori (sequence partly withheld): f1 bacteriophage origin of replication; arrow indicates direction of (+) strand synthesis
   9342..9499    -  CDS            lacZα (fragment): LacZα fragment of β-galactosidase; lacZ fragment
   9502..9520    +  promoter       T7 promoter: promoter for bacteriophage T7 RNA polymerase
   9859..10188   +  promoter       SV40 promoter: SV40 enhancer and early promoter
  10255..11046   +  CDS            neo: KKA2_KLEPN - Also known as kan, nptII. Experimental evidence at protein level: Swiss-Prot protein existence level 1. Resistance to kanamycin, neomycin, paromomycin, ribostamycin, butirosin and gentamicin B. From Klebsiella pneumoniae.
  11072..11230   +  CDS            ble (fragment): BLE_KLEPN - Experimental evidence at protein level: Swiss-Prot protein existence level 1. Binding protein with a strong affinity to the bleomycin family of antibiotics. Binds to CL990; an antimitotic-antibiotic compound. From Klebsiella pneumoniae.
  11225..11346   +  polyA_signal   SV40 poly(A) signal: SV40 polyadenylation signal
  11417..11439   -  protein_bind   lac operator (fragment): The lac repressor binds to the lac operator to inhibit transcription in E. coli. This inhibition can be relieved by adding lactose or isopropyl-β-D-thiogalactopyranoside (IPTG). lac repressor encoded by lacI
  11443..11473   -  promoter       lac promoter: promoter for the E. coli lac operon
  11488..11509   -  protein_bind   CAP binding site: CAP binding activates transcription in the presence of cAMP. E. coli catabolite activator protein
  11513..11546   -  protein_bind   loxP: Cre-mediated recombination occurs in the 8-bp core sequence (GCATACAT). Cre recombinase
>Addgene plasmid | pB-Neo-GFP-hMyo19 iso2 Sequencing Result | analyzer sequence | sequence record 420348
GACATTGATTATTGACTAGTTATTAATAGTAATCAATTACGGGGTCATTAGTTCATAGCCCATATATGGA
GTTCCGCGTTACATAACTTACGGTAAATGGCCCGCCTGGCTGACCGCCCAACGACCCCCGCCCATTGACG
TCAATAATGACGTATGTTCCCATAGTAACGCCAATAGGGACTTTCCATTGACGTCAATGGGTGGAGTATT
TACGGTAAACTGCCCACTTGGCAGTACATCAAGTGTATCATATGCCAAGTACGCCCCCTATTGACGTCAA
TGACGGTAAATGGCCCGCCTGGCATTATGCCCAGTACATGACCTTATGGGACTTTCCTACTTGGCAGTAC
ATCTACGTATTAGTCATCGCTATTACCATGGTCGAGGTGAGCCCCACGTTCTGCTTCACTCTCCCCATCT
CCCCCCCCTCCCCACCCCCAATTTTGTATTTATTTATTTTTTAATTATTTTGTGCAGCGATGGGGGCGGG
GGGGGGGGGGGGGCGCGCCCCGGGGGGGGGGGGGGGGGGGGGGGGGGGGGGGGGGGGGGGGGGGGGGGGG
GGGGGGGGGCGGCGCCCCGGGGGGGGGGGGGGGGGGGGGTGGGGTTTGTTTGGTGCGCGCGGGCGGCTGG
GGGCGCGGGGGNNNNNNNNNNCCCCCGGGGCGGTGTGTAAAAGGGCACGACGTTATTGTCCTCCCTATAC
CCAGGGCCGGGGCCCCCCCCCCCCCCCCCCCCACCCCCCCCCCCCCCCCCCCCCCCCCCCCCCAATTTTT
TTTTTTTTTTTTTTTTTAATTGTTGGGGGGGGGGGGGGGGGGGGGGGGGGGGGGGGGCGCGCGCCGGGGG
GGGCGGGGCGGGGCGAGGGGCGGGGCGGGGCGAGGCGGAGAGGTGCGGCGGCAGCCAATCAGAGCGGCGC
GCTCCGAAAGTTTCCTTTTATGGCGAGGCGGCGGCGGCGGCGGCCCTATAAAAAGCGAAGCGCGCGGCGG
GCGGGAGTCGCTGCGCGCTGCCTTCGCCCCGTGCCCCGCTCCGCCGCCGCCTCGCGCCGCCCGCCCCGGC
TCTGACTGACCGCGTTACTCCCACAGGTGAGCGGGCGGGACGGCCCTTCTCCTCCGGGCTGTAATTAGCG
CTTGGTTTAATGACGGCTTGTTTCTTTTCTGTGGCTGCGTGAAAGCCTTGAGGGGCTCCGGGAGGGCCCT
TTGTGCGGGGGGAGCGGCTCGGGGGGTGCGTGCGTGTGTGTGTGCGTGGGGAGCGCCGCGTGCGGCTCCG
CGCTGCCCGGCGGCTGTGAGCGCTGCGGGCGCGGCGCGGGGCTTTGTGCGCTCCGCAGTGTGCGCGAGGG
GAGCGCGGCCGGGGGCGGTGCCCCGCGGTGCGGGGGGGCTGCGAGGGGAACAAAGGCTGCGTGCGGGGTG
TGTGCGTGGGGGGGTGAGCAGGGGGTGTGGGCGCGTCGGTCGGGCTGCAACCCCCCCTGCACCCCCCTCC
CCGAGTTGCTGAGCACGGCCCGGCTTCGGGTGCGGGGCTCCGTACGGGGCGTGGCGCGGGGCTCGCCGTG
CCGGGCGGGGGGTGGCGGCAGGTGGGGGTGCCGGGCGGGGCGGGGCCGCCTCGGGCCGGGGAGGGCTCGG
GGGAGGGGCGCGGCGGCCCCCGGAGCGCCGGCGGCTGTCGAGGCGCGGCGAGCCGCAGCCATTGCCTTTT
ATGGTAATCGTGCGAGAGGGCGCAGGGACTTCCTTTGTCCCAAATCTGTGCGGAGCCGAAATCTGGGAGG
CGCCGCCGCACCCCCTCTAGCGGGCGCGGGGCGAAGCGGTGCGGCGCCGGCAGGAAGGAAATGGGCGGGG
AGGGCCTTCGTGCGTCGCCGCGCCGCCGTCCCCTTCTCCCTCTCCAGCCTCGGGGCTGTCCGCGGGGGGA
CGGCTGCCTTCGGGGGGGACGGGGCAGGGCGGGGTTCGGCTTCTGGCGTGTGACCGGCGGCTCTAGAGCC
TCTGCTAACCATGTTCATGCCTTCTTCTTTTTCCTACAGCTCCTGGGCAACGTGCTGGTTATTGTGCTGT
CTCATCATTTTGGCAAAGAATTCCTCGACGGTATCGATAAGCTATCACAAGTTTGTACAGCCACCATGCC
CGGGATGGTGAGCAAGGGCGAGGAGCTGTTCACCGGGGTGGTGCCCATCCTGGTCGAGCTGGACGGCGAC
GTAAACGGCCACAAGTTCAGCGTGTCCGGCGAGGGCGAGGGCGATGCCACCTACGGCAAGCTGACCCTGA
AGTTCATCTGCACCACCGGCAAGCTGCCCGTGCCCTGGCCCACCCTCGTGACCACCCTGACCTACGGCGT
GCAGTGCTTCAGCCGCTACCCCGACCACATGAAGCAGCACGACTTCTTCAAGTCCGCCATGCCCGAAGGC
TACGTCCAGGAGCGCACCATCTTCTTCAAGGACGACGGCAACTACAAGACCCGCGCCGAGGTGAAGTTCG
AGGGCGACACCCTGGTGAACCGCATCGAGCTGAAGGGCATCGACTTCAAGGAGGACGGCAACATCCTGGG
GCACAAGCTGGAGTACAACTACAACAGCCACAACGTCTATATCATGGCCGACAAGCAGAAGAACGGCATC
AAGGTGAACTTCAAGATCCGCCACAACATCGAGGACGGCAGCGTGCAGCTCGCCGACCACTACCAGCAGA
ACACCCCCATCGGCGACGGCCCCGTGCTGCTGCCCGACAACCACTACCTGAGCACCCAGTCCGCCCTGAG
CAAAGACCCCAACGAGAAGCGCGATCACATGGTCCTGCTGGAGTTCGTGACCGCCGCCGGGATCACTCTC
GGCATGGACGAGCTATACAAGGGATCCACGCGTATGCTCCAGCAGGTCAATGGCCACAATCCGGGGTCTG
ATGGCCAAGCCAGGGAGTACCTCAGAGAAGACCTGCAGGAGTTCCTGGGTGGGGAGGTCCTGCTGTACAA
ACTGGATGACCTCACCAGGGTGAATCCTGTGACACTAGAGACAGTCCTGAGGTGCCTGCAGGCCCGGTAC
ATGGCAGACACATTCTACACCAATGCTGGCTGCACCCTGGTAGCCTTGAACCCCTTCAAGCCTGTTCCTC
AGCTCTACTCGCCCGAGCTAATGAGAGAGTACCATGCTGCGCCTCAGCCCCAGAAACTGAAGCCCCATGT
GTTCACTGTGGGTGAACAGACCTACAGGAATGTCAAGAGCCTGATTGAACCAGTCAACCAGTCTATTGTT
GTCAGTGGAGAGAGTGGTGCTGGAAAGACATGGACGTCTCGCTGCCTGATGAAGTTCTATGCTGTGGTGG
CCACCTCACCTGCATCTTGGGAGAGCCACAAGATTGCAGAGAGGATAGAACAGAGGATCCTGAACTCCAA
CCCTGTCATGGAAGCTTTTGGGAATGCGTGTACACTGAGGAATAACAACAGCAGTCGCTTTGGGAAGTTC
ATCCAGCTCCAGCTGAACAGGGCTCAGCAAATGACTGGAGCCGCAGTCCAGACCTACCTCCTAGAGAAAA
CTCGAGTGGCCTGTCAGGCTTCCAGTGAGAGGAACTTCCACATCTTCTATCAGATTTGCAAAGGAGCCAG
TGAGGACGAGAGGCTCCAGTGGCACCTTCCTGAGGGAGCTGCCTTCTCCTGGCTGCCCAACCCAGAGAGG
AGCTTAGAAGAGGATTGTTTTGAGGTGACCAGAGAGGCCATGCTCCATTTGGGCATTGACACCCCTACCC
AGAACAACATCTTTAAGGTCCTAGCTGGACTGCTGCACCTTGGCAATATCCAGTTTGCTGCCTCCGAGGA
TGAAGCCCAGCCCTGCCAGCCGATGGATGATGCCAAGTACTCTGTCAGGACGGCAGCCTCGCTGCTGGGG
CTCCCAGAGGACGTGCTGCTGGAGATGGTGCAGATTAGAACCATCAGGGCAGGCAGACAGCAGCAGGTGT
TCCGGAAGCCCTGCGCCCGAGCCGAGTGTGACACCCGTAGAGACTGCCTGGCCAAACTGATCTATGCGCG
GTTGTTTGACTGGCTGGTATCAGTGATCAACAGCAGCATCTGTGCAGACACCGACTCGTGGACCACTTTC
ATAGGCCTGCTGGATGTGTATGGATTTGAATCATTTCCTGACAACAGTCTGGAACAGTTGTGCATCAACT
ACGCCAATGAGAAGCTGCAGCAGCATTTTGTGGCTCACTACCTAAGGGCCCAGCAGGAGGAATACGCAGT
TGAGGGCCTGGAGTGGTCATTCATCAACTACCAGGACAACCAGCCCTGTTTGGATCTCATTGAGGGAAGC
CCCATCAGCATCTGCTCCCTCATAAATGAGGAATGCCGCCTCAATCGACCCAGCAGCGCAGCCCAGCTCC
AGACACGCATTGAGACTGCCCTGGCAGGCAGCCCCTGCCTGGGCCACAATAAGCTCAGCCGGGAGCCCAG
CTTCATTGTGGTGCATTATGCGGGGCCTGTGCGGTACCACACAGCAGGCCTGGTGGAGAAGAACAAGGAC
CCTATCCCACCTGAGCTGACCAGGCTCCTGCAGCAATCCCAGGACCCCCTGCTCATGGGGCTGTTTCCTA
CTAACCCCAAAGAGAAGACCCAGGAGGAACCCCCTGGCCAGAGCAGGGCCCCTGTGTTGACCGTGGTGTC
CAAGTTCAAGGCCTCACTGGAGCAGCTTCTGCAGGTCCTACACAGCACCACGCCCCACTACATTCGCTGC
ATCAAGCCCAACAGCCAGGGCCAGGCGCAGACCTTTCTCCAAGAGGAGGTCCTGAGCCAGCTGGAGGCCT
GTGGCCTCGTGGAGACCATCCATATCAGTGCTGCTGGCTTCCCCATCCGGGTCTCTCACCGAAACTTTGT
AGAACGATACAAGTTACTAAGAAGGCTTCATCCTTGCACATCCTCTGGCCCCGACAGCCCATATCCTGCC
AAAGGGCTCCCTGAATGGTGTCCACACAGCGAGGAAGCCACGCTTGAACCTCTCATCCAGGACATTCTCC
ACACTCTGCCGGTCCTAACTCAGGCAGCAGCCATAACTGGTGACTCGGCTGAGGCCATGCCAGCCCCCAT
GCACTGTGGCAGGACCAAGGTGTTCATGACTGACTCTATGCTGGAGCTTCTGGAATGTGGGCGTGCCCGG
GTGCTGGAGCAGTGTGCCCGCTGCATCCAGGGTGGCTGGAGGCGACACCGGCACCGAGAGCAGGAGCGGC
AGTGGCGGGCCGTCATGCTCATCCAGGCAGCCATTCGTTCCTGGTTAACTCGGAAACACATCCAGAGGCT
GCATGCAGCTGCCACAGTCATCAAGCGTGCATGGCAGAAGTGGAGAATCAGAATGGCCTGCCTTGCTGCT
AAAGAGCTGGATGGTGTGGAAGAAAAACACTTCTCTCAAGCTCCCTGTTCCCTGAGCACCTCGCCGCTGC
AGACCAGGCTCCTGGAGGCAATAATCCGCCTCTGGCCCCTGGGACTGGTCCTGGCCAATACGGCTATGGG
TGTAGGCAGCTTTCAGAGGAAATTAGTGGTCTGGGCTTGCCTCCAGCTCCCCAGGGGCAGCCCCAGTAGC
TACACTGTCCAGACAGCACAAGACCAGGCTGGTGTCACGTCCATCCGAGCGCTGCCTCAGGGATCGATAA
AGTTTCACTGCAGAAAGTCTCCACTGCGGTATGCTGACATCTGCCCTGAACCTTCACCCTACAGCATTAC
AGGCTTTAATCAGATTCTGCTGGAAAGACACAGGCTGATCCACGTGACCTCTTCTGCCTTCACTGGGCTG
GGGTGAGCTAGCATGGACTACAAAGACCATGACGGTGATTATAAAGATCATGATATCGATTACAAGGATG
ACGATGACAAGGGATCTGCAAGAAGAGCATCTGTGGAAAACCTGTATTTTCAGGGGTCCGGCCTGAACGA
CATCTTCGAGGCTCAGAAAATCGAATGGCACGAATAATCTAGCCTCGACTGTGCCTTCTAGTTGCCAGCC
ATCTGTTGTTTGCCCCTCCCCCGTGCCTTCCTTGACCCTGGAAGGTGCCACTCCCACTGTCCTTTCCTAA
TAAAATGAGGAAATTGCATCGCATTGTCTGAGTAGGTGTCATTCTATTCTGGGGGGTGGGGTGGGGCAGG
ACAGCAAGGGGGAGGATTGGGAAGACAATAGCAGGCATGCTGGGGATGCGGTGGGCTCTATGGCTTCTGA
GGCGGTTAATTAAAATAAAACTAGAGCGGGCCCGGTACTAACCAAACTGGATCTCTGCTGTCCCTGTAAT
AAACCCGAAAATTTTGAATTTTTGTAATTTGTTTTTGTAATTCTTTAGTTTGTATGTCTGTTGCTATTAT
GTCTACTATTCTTTCCCCTGCACTGTACCCCCCAATCCCCCCTTTTCTTTTAAAATTGTGGATGAATACT
GCCATTTGTCTGCAGAGCGGCCGCGTCGAGATAACTTCGTATAATGTATGCTATACGAAGTTATGTTTTG
TTACTTTATAGAAGAAATTTTGAGTTTTTGTTTTTTTTTAATAAATAAATAAACATAAATAAATTGTTTG
TTGAATTTATTATTAGTATGTAAGTGTAAATATAATAAAACTTAATATCTATTCAAATTAATAAATAAAC
CTCGATATACAGACCGATAAAACACATGCGTCAATTTTACGCATGATTATCTTTAACGTACGTCACAATA
TGATTATCTTTCTAGGGTTAAAGAGCTCCAGCTTTTGTTCCCTTTAGTGAGGGTTAATTTCGAGCTTGGC
GTAATCATGGTCATAGCTGTTTCCTGTGTGAAATTGTTATCCGCTCACAATTCCACACAACATACGAGCC
GGAAGCATAAAGTGTAAAGCCTGGGGTGCCTAATGAGTGAGCTAACTCACATTAATTGCGTTGCGCTCAC
TGCCCGCTTTCCAGTCGGGAAACCTGTCGTGCCAGCTGCATTAATGAATCGGCCAACGCGCGGGGAGAGG
CGGTTTGCGTATTGGGCGCTCTTCCGCTTCCTCGCTCACTGACTCGCTGCGCTCGGTCGTTCGGCTGCGG
CGAGAGGTATCAGCTCACTCAAAGGCGGTAATACGGTTATCCACAGAATCAGGGGATAACGCAGGAAAGA
ACATGTGAGCAAAAGGCCAGCAAAAGGCCAGGAACCGTAAAAAGGCCGCGTTGCTGGCGTTTTTCCATAG
GCTCCGCCCCCCTGACGAGCATCACAAAAATCGACGCTCAAGTCAGAGGTGGCGAAACCCGACAGGACTA
TAAAGATACCAGGCGTTTCCCCCTGGAAGCTCCCTCGTGCGCTCTCCTGTTCCGACCCTGCCGCTTACCG
GATACCTGTCCGCCTTTCTCCCTTCGGGAAGCGTGGCGCTTTCTCATAGCTCACGCTGTAGGTATCTCAG
TTCGGTGTAGGTCGTTCGCTCCAAGCTGGGCTGTGTGCACGAACCCCCCGTTCAGCCCGACCGCTGCGCC
TTATCCGGTAACTATCGTCTTGAGTCCAACCCGGTAAGACACGACTTATCGCCACTGGCAGCAGCCACTG
GTAACAGGATTAGCAGAGCGAGGTATGTAGGCGGTGCTACAGAGTTCTTGAAGTGGTGGCCTAACTACGG
CTACACTAGAAGAACAGTATTTGGTATCTGCGCTCTGCTGAAGCCAGTTACCTTCGGAAAAAGAGTTGGT
AGCTCTTGATCCGGCAAACAAACCACCGCTGGTAGCGGTGGTTTTTTTGTTTGCAAGCAGCAGATTACGC
GCAGAAAAAAAGGATCTCAAGAAGATCCTTTGATCTTTTCTACGGGGTCTGACGCTCAGTGGAACGAAAA
CTCACGTTAAGGGATTTTGGTCATGAGATTATCAAAAAGGATCTTCACCTAGATCCTTTTAAATTAAAAA
TGAAGTTTTAAATCAATCTAAAGTATATATGAGTAAACTTGGTCTGACAGTTACCAATGCTTAATCAGTG
AGGCACCTATCTCAGCGATCTGTCTATTTCGTTCATCCATAGTTGCCTGACTCCCCGTCGTGTAGATAAC
TACGATACGGGAGGGCTTACCATCTGGCCCCAGTGCTGCAATGATACCGCGAGACCCACGCTCACCGGCT
CCAGATTTATCAGCAATAAACCAGCCAGCCGGAAGGGCCGAGCGCAGAAGTGGTCCTGCAACTTTATCCG
CCTCCATCCAGTCTATTAATTGTTGCCGGGAAGCTAGAGTAAGTAGTTCGCCAGTTAATAGTTTGCGCAA
CGTTGTTGCCATTGCTACAGGCATCGTGGTGTCACGCTCGTCGTTTGGTATGGCTTCATTCAGCTCCGGT
TCCCAACGATCAAGGCGAGTTACATGATCCCCCATGTTGTGCAAAAAAGCGGTTAGCTCCTTCGGTCCTC
CGATCGTTGTCAGAAGTAAGTTGGCCGCAGTGTTATCACTCATGGTTATGGCAGCACTGCATAATTCTCT
TACTGTCATGCCATCCGTAAGATGCTTTTCTGTGACTGGTGAGTACTCAACCAAGTCATTCTGAGAATAG
TGTATGCGGCGACCGAGTTGCTCTTGCCCGGCGTCAATACGGGATAATACCGCGCCACATAGCAGAACTT
TAAAAGTGCTCATCATTGGAAAACGTTCTTCGGGGCGAAAACTCTCAAGGATCTTACCGCTGTTGAGATC
CAGTTCGATGTAACCCACTCGTGCACCCAACTGATCTTCAGCATCTTTTACTTTCACCAGCGTTTCTGGG
TGAGCAAAAACAGGAAGGCAAAATGCCGCAAAAAAGGGAATAAGGGCGACACGGAAATGTTGAATACTCA
TACTCTTCCTTTTTCAATATTATTGAAGCATTTATCAGGGTTATTGTCTCATGAGCGGATACATATTTGA
ATGTATTTAGAAAAATAAACAAATAGGGGTTCCGCGCACATTTCCCCGAAAAGTGCCACCTAAATTGTAA
GCGTTAATATTTTGTTAAAATTCGCGTTAAATTTTTGTTAAATCAGCTCATTTTTTAACCAATAGGCCGA
AATCGGCAAAATCCCTTATAAATCAAAAGAATAGACCGAGATAGGGT
[37 nt withheld, positions 9008-9044]
AAAGAACGTGGACTCCAACGTCAAAGG
[49 nt withheld, positions 9072-9120]
T
[91 nt withheld, positions 9122-9212]
G
[124 nt withheld, positions 9214-9337]
CCCATTCGCCATTCAGGCTGCGCAACTGTTGGGAAGGGCGATCGGTGCGGGCCTCTTCGCTATTACGCCA
GCTGGCGAAAGGGGGATGTGCTGCAAGGCGATTAAGTTGGGTAACGCCAGGGTTTTCCCAGTCACGACGT
TGTAAAACGACGGCCAGTGAATTGTAATACGACTCACTATAGGGCGAATTGGGTACCTTAACCCTAGAAA
GATAGTCTGCGTAAAATTGACGCATGCATTCTTGAAATATTGCTCTCTCTTTCTAAATAGCGCGAATCCG
TCGCTGTGCATTTAGGACATCTCAGTCGCCGCTTGGAGCTCCCGTGAGGCGTGCTTGTCAATGCGGTAAG
TGTCACTGATTTTGAACTATAACGACCGCGTGAGTCAAAATGACGCATGATTATCTTTTACGTGACTTTT
AAGATTTAACTCATACGATAATTATATTGTTATTTCATGTTCTACTTACGTGATAACTTATTATATATAT
ATTTTCTTGTTATAGATTAATTCTGTGGAATGTGTGTCAGTTAGGGTGTGGAAAGTCCCCAGGCTCCCCA
GCAGGCAGAAGTATGCAAAGCATGCATCTCAATTAGTCAGCAACCAGGTGTGGAAAGTCCCCAGGCTCCC
CAGCAGGCAGAAGTATGCAAAGCATGCATCTCAATTAGTCAGCAACCATAGTCCCGCCCCTAACTCCGCC
CATCCCGCCCCTAACTCCGCCCAGTTCCGCCCATTCTCCGCCCCATGGCTGACTAATTTTTTTTATTTAT
GCAGAGGCCGAGGCCGCCTCTGCCTCTGAGCTATTCCAGAAGTAGTGAGGAGGCTTTTTTGGAGGCCTAG
GCTTTTGCAAAAAGCTCCCGGGAGCTTGTATATCCATTTTCGGATCTGATCAAGAGACAGGATGAGGATC
GTTTCGCATGATTGAACAAGATGGATTGCACGCAGGTTCTCCGGCCGCTTGGGTGGAGAGGCTATTCGGC
TATGACTGGGCACAACAGACAATCGGCTGCTCTGATGCCGCCGTGTTCCGGCTGTCAGCGCAGGGGCGCC
CGGTTCTTTTTGTCAAGACCGACCTGTCCGGTGCCCTGAATGAACTGCAGGACGAGGCAGCGCGGCTATC
GTGGCTGGCCACGACGGGCGTTCCTTGCGCAGCTGTGCTCGACGTTGTCACTGAAGCGGGAAGGGACTGG
CTGCTATTGGGCGAAGTGCCGGGGCAGGATCTCCTGTCATCTCACCTTGCTCCTGCCGAGAAAGTATCCA
TCATGGCTGATGCAATGCGGCGGCTGCATACGCTTGATCCGGCTACCTGCCCATTCGACCACCAAGCGAA
ACATCGCATCGAGCGAGCACGTACTCGGATGGAAGCCGGTCTTGTCGATCAGGATGATCTGGACGAAGAG
CATCAGGGGCTCGCGCCAGCCGAACTGTTCGCCAGGCTCAAGGCGCGCATGCCCGACGGCGAGGATCTCG
TCGTGACCCATGGCGATGCCTGCTTGCCGAATATCATGGTGGAAAATGGCCGCTTTTCTGGATTCATCGA
CTGTGGCCGGCTGGGTGTGGCGGACCGCTATCAGGACATAGCGTTGGCTACCCGTGATATTGCTGAAGAG
CTTGGCGGCGAATGGGCTGACCGCTTCCTCGTGCTTTACGGTATCGCCGCTCCCGATTCGCAGCGCATCG
CCTTCTATCGCCTTCTTGACGAGTTCTTCTGAGCGGGACTCTGGGGTTCGCGAAATGACCGACCAAGCGA
CGCCCAACCTGCCATCACGAGATTTCGATTCCACCGCCGCCTTCTATGAAAGGTTGGGCTTCGGAATCGT
TTTCCGGGACGCCGGCTGGATGATCCTCCAGCGCGGGGATCTCATGCTGGAGTTCTTCGCCCACCCCAAC
TTGTTTATTGCAGCTTATAATGGTTACAAATAAAGCAATAGCATCACAAATTTCACAAATAAAGCATTTT
TTTCACTGCATTCTAGTTGTGGTTTGTCCAAACTCATCAATGTATCTTATCATGTCTGTATACCGTCGAC
CTCTAGCTAGAGCTTGGCGTAATCATGGTCATAGCTGTTTCCTGTGTGAAATTGTTATCCGCTCACAATT
CCACACAACATACGAGCCGGAAGCATAAAGTGTAAAGCCTGGGGTGCCTAATGAGTGAGCTAACTCACAT
TAATCATAACTTCGTATAATGTATGCTATACGAAGTTATGCGGCCCTCGAGGTC
